Addgene plasmid #177055: pEPQD1CB0123
Purpose: MoClo Level 1, position 3, transcriptional unit for transient expression of 7-deoxyloganetic acid glucosyl transferase (Cr7-DLGT) from Catharanthus roseus driven by 35S promoter
Depositing lab: Nicola Patron. Depositing organization: Earlham Institute. Publication: Reconstitution of monoterpene indole alkaloid biosynthesis in genome engineered Nicotiana benthamiana. Dudley QM, Jo S, Guerrero DAS, Chhetry M, Smedley MA, Harwood WA, Sherden NH, O'Connor SE, Caputi L, Patron NJ. Commun Biol. 2022 Sep 10;5(1):949. doi: 10.1038/s42003-022-03904-w. PubMed 36088516.
Backbone
  Vector backbone: pICH47751
  Vector type: Synthetic Biology
Growth in bacteria
  Bacterial resistance: Ampicillin, 100 μg/mL
  Growth temperature: 37°C
  Growth strain: DH5alpha
  Copy number: High Copy
Gene/Insert
  Gene/Insert name: 7-deoxyloganetic acid glucosyl transferase (Cr7-DLGT) from Catharanthus roseus (alt name: P3_35SshortTMV-CrDLGT-35Sterm)
  Species: Other
  Cloning method: Restriction Enzyme; 5′ cloning site Unknown (unknown if destroyed); 3′ cloning site Unknown (unknown if destroyed)
  Sequencing primers: 5′ CTGGTGGCAGGATATATTGTGGTG; 3′ GAACCCTGTGGTTGGCATGCACATAC
Terms and licenses: Academic/Nonprofit Terms; Industry Terms: Not Available to Industry
How to cite: pEPQD1CB0123 was a gift from Nicola Patron (Addgene plasmid # 177055 ; http://n2t.net/addgene:177055 ; RRID:Addgene_177055)
