[The description below was written by a language model from this plasmid's Addgene catalogue record and pLannotate feature annotations shown in this document.]
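Description:
pEPQD1CB0123 is a MoClo (Golden Gate modular cloning) Level 1, position 3 plasmid built in the pICH47751 acceptor backbone. It carries a single plant transcriptional unit for the Catharanthus roseus enzyme 7-deoxyloganetic acid glucosyltransferase (Cr7-DLGT, also annotated as UGT709C2/UGT8). The 6.5 kb backbone is a binary vector. The expression cassette lies between nopaline-type left and right T-DNA border repeats, so Agrobacterium can transfer it into plant cells. Outside the borders are a high-copy ColE1/pUC-type origin for propagation in E. coli, the broad-host-range IncP oriV with its trfA replication initiator gene for maintenance in Agrobacterium, and a β-lactamase gene with its own promoter for ampicillin/carbenicillin selection. A short TetR fragment is also annotated and appears to be a backbone remnant.

Within the T-DNA, a short form of the cauliflower mosaic virus 35S promoter provides strong constitutive transcription. It is followed by the tobacco mosaic virus Ω leader, which acts as a translational enhancer. The Cr7-DLGT coding sequence comes next, and the CaMV 35S polyadenylation signal terminates the unit. No epitope tag, reporter or plant selectable marker appears in the feature table. The encoded enzyme glucosylates 7-deoxyloganetic acid, a step in the iridoid branch leading to secologanin.

The construct is intended for transient expression in plants, and the associated work concerns reconstitution of monoterpene indole alkaloid biosynthesis in Nicotiana benthamiana. As a position 3 Level 1 module, it could also be combined with units from neighbouring positions into Level 2 multigene constructs. The specific cloning sites are not stated in the record.
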