Features (pLannotate 1.2.2; 13 found; start..end, strand, type, name):
    167..191     +  misc_feature   LB T-DNA repeat: left border repeat from nopaline C58 T-DNA
    377..722     +  promoter       CaMV 35S promoter: strong constitutive promoter from cauliflower mosaic virus
    674..720     +  promoter       minimal CaMV 35S promoter: minimal 35S promoter from cauliflower mosaic virus
    751..804     +  misc_feature   TMV Ω: translational enhancer from the tobacco mosaic virus 5'-leader sequence (Gallie et al., 1988)
    813..2258    +  CDS            UGT709C2: UGT8_CATRO - Also known as UGT8. Experimental evidence at protein level: Swiss-Prot protein existence level 1. Iridoid glucosyltransferase acting exclusively on 7- deoxyloganetic acid. No activity with 7-deoxyloganetin. Catalyzes the fourth to last step in secologanin biosynthesis. From Catharanthus roseus (Madagascar periwinkle) (Vinca rosea).
   2296..2470    +  polyA_signal   CaMV poly(A) signal: cauliflower mosaic virus polyadenylation signal
   2515..2539    +  misc_feature   RB T-DNA repeat: right border repeat from nopaline C58 T-DNA
   2651..2671    -  CDS            TetR (fragment): tetracycline resistance regulatory protein; tetR
   2698..3843    -  CDS            trfA: TRFA_ECOLX - Experimental evidence at protein level: Swiss-Prot protein existence level 1. Also involved in plasmid copy number control, promoting intermolecular coupling of protein bound iterons at oriV, which inhibits replication initiation. From Escherichia coli.
   4179..4767    -  rep_origin     ori: high-copy-number ColE1/pMB1/pBR322/pUC origin of replication
   4938..5798    -  CDS            AmpR: β-lactamase; bla; confers resistance to ampicillin, carbenicillin, and related antibiotics
   5799..5903    -  promoter       AmpR promoter: bla
   5990..75      -  rep_origin     oriV (across the origin): incP origin of replication
>Addgene plasmid #177055 | pEPQD1CB0123 | addgene full sequence | sequence record 349503 | Addgene NGS Result
GGCGTTTCTGGCGCGTTTGCAGGGCCATAGACGGCCGCCAGCCCAGCGGCGAGGGCAACCAGCCCGGTGA
GCGTCGCAAAGGAGATCCTGATCTGACTGATGGGCTGCCTGTATCGAGTGGTGATTTTGTGCCGAGCTGC
CGGTCGGGGAGCTGTTGGCTGGCTGGTGGCAGGATATATTGTGGTGTAAACAAATTGACGCTTAGACAAC
TTAATAACACATTGCGGACGTTTTTAATGTACTGGGGTGGATGCAGTGGGCCCCACTCTGTGAAGACAAA
CTAGAATTCGAGCTCGGAGGTCAACATGGTGGAGCACGACACTCTGGTCTACTCCAAAAATGTCAAAGAT
ACAGTCTCAGAAGATCAAAGGGCTATTGAGACTTTTCAACAAAGGATAATTTCGGGAAACCTCCTCGGAT
TCCATTGCCCAGCTATCTGTCACTTCATCGAAAGGACAGTAGAAAAGGAAGGTGGCTCCTACAAATGCCA
TCATTGCGATAAAGGAAAGGCTATCATTCAAGATCTCTCTGCCGACAGTGGTCCCAAAGATGGACCCCCA
CCCACGAGGAGCATCGTGGAAAAAGAAGAGGTTCCAACCACGTCTACAAAGCAAGTGGATTGATGTGACA
TCTCCACTGACGTAAGGGATGACGCACAATCCCACTATCCTTCGCAAGACCCTTCCTCTATATAAGGAAG
TTCATTTCATTTGGAGAGGACACGCTCGAGTATAAGAGCTCATTTTTACAACAATTACCAACAACAACAA
ACAACAAACAACATTACAATTACATTTACAATTATCGATACAATGGGTTCTCAAGAAACAAATTTGGCTC
CTCATGTTCTCATATTCCCTTTGCCAATTCAAGGCCATGTGAACTCCATGCTCAGACTAGCAGAACTTCT
CTGTCTAGCTGAATTAGATATCACTTTTATTGTTTCAGAGTTCAGCCACAGTCGCTTAATTAAGCATACA
AATGTTGCCTCCCGTTTTGCCCGTTACCCAGGATTTCAGTTCCAGCCCATATCCGATGGCCTTCCCGATG
ATCACCCCAGAGCAGGCGAAAGAGTCATGGATATTTTGCCTTCAACTAAAAATGTAACGGGACCCCTGTT
TAAGCAGATGATGGTTGAGAATAAGTGCTTTTCTTCTGCTACTCGAAGGCCGATTACTTGCATAATCGCT
GATGGGGTTTTGAGCTTTGCTGGGGATTTCGCTCAAGAAAAAGGAATCCCTCTTATTTACTTCAGAACTG
TTTCTGCTTGTTCTTTCTGGGCTTGTTTTTGTATGCCTGAACTAATTGAATCTGGTGACATTCCGATTAA
AGGAAATGGTATGGATCTGATAGTGAAAAGCGTGCCGGGGATGGAAACTTTTCTCAGGCGACGAGATCTG
CCGGGGTTTTGCCGAGTCAATGACATTAATGAACCGAAACTCCAGATCCTGAAAACAGAGACAAGACAGA
CAACGAGAGCCCAAGCGGCTATTTTGAACACTTTTGAGGATTTGGAAGGACCAATTCTATCTCAAATTCG
CAAACACATGCCAAGACTTTTCACAATTGGACCAAGTCATTCCCACCTAACATCTAGACTTGAAACCAAG
AATATCAAGACTTTAATTTCCTCCGGTAGTTTCTGGGAAGAAGATCGAAGCTGTGTGGATTGGCTTGATG
CACAGCCACCAAGATCTGTTTTATATGTAAGTTTTGGAAGTATTACAGTTGTAACAAGAGATCAACTCCT
GGAATTCTGGTATGGTCTTGTTAATAGTGGACAACGGTTCTTGTGGGTAATGAGGCCAGATTCAATTATG
GGCAAAGATGGGCAAAGCCAGATTCCTGCAGATCTTGAAGAGGGCACAAAAGCCAGAGGTTATATGGTGG
GATGGGCACCTCAAGAAGAGGTCTTGAATCACCCTGCCATTGGAGGATTTCTGACTCACAGTGGGTGGAA
TTCAACTTTAGAGAGTATTGTGGCTGGTGTCCCAATGATATGTTGGCCATACTTTGCGGACCAAATGATA
AACAGCAGATTTGTGAGTGAAATTTGGAAGATTGGATTGGATATGAAAGATACATGTGATAGAGAGACAA
TTGTGAAGATGGTTAGGGAGTTGATGGAGATTAGGAAAGATGAGTTCTTGCAAAGGGCTGATCATATGGC
TAAATTGGCAAAAGAGGCTGTTAGTGAAGGCGGATCCTCATATTCTAACTTGGATGGCCTCGTTGATTAC
ATAAAATCACTGATTATTTGAGCTTCTCTAGCTAGAGTCGATCGACAAGCTCGAGTTTCTCCATAATAAT
GTGTGAGTAGTTCCCAGATAAGGGAATTAGGGTTCCTATAGGGTTTCGCTCATGTGTTGAGCATATAAGA
AACCCTTAGTATGTATTTGTATTTGTAAAATACTTCTATCAATAAAATTTCTAATTCCTAAAACCAAAAT
CCAGTACTAAAATCCAGATCGCTTTACTTGTCTTCTGCACGAAGTGGTTTAAACTATCAGTGTTTGACAG
GATATATTGGCGGGTAAACCTAAGAGAAAAGAGCGTTTATTAGAATAATCGGATATTTAAAAGGGCGTGA
AAAGGTTTATCCGTTCGTCCATTTGTATGTGCATGCCAACCACAGGGTTCCCCAGATCAGGCGCTGGCTG
CTGAACCCCCAGCCGGAACTGACCCCACAAGGCCCTAGCGTTTGCAATGCACCAGGTCATCATTGACCCA
GGCGTGTTCCACCAGGCCGCTGCCTCGCAACTCTTCGCAGGCTTCGCCGACCTGCTCGCGCCACTTCTTC
ACGCGGGTGGAATCCGATCCGCACATGAGGCGGAAGGTTTCCAGCTTGAGCGGGTACGGCTCCCGGTGCG
AGCTGAAATAGTCGAACATCCGTCGGGCCGTCGGCGACAGCTTGCGGTACTTCTCCCATATGAATTTCGT
GTAGTGGTCGCCAGCAAACAGCACGACGATTTCCTCGTCGATCAGGACCTGGCAACGGGACGTTTTCTTG
CCACGGTCCAGGACGCGGAAGCGGTGCAGCAGCGACACCGATTCCAGGTGCCCAACGCGGTCGGACGTGA
AGCCCATCGCCGTCGCCTGTAGGCGCGACAGGCATTCCTCGGCCTTCGTGTAATACCGGCCATTGATCGA
CCAGCCCAGGTCCTGGCAAAGCTCGTAGAACGTGAAGGTGATCGGCTCGCCGATAGGGGTGCGCTTCGCG
TACTCCAACACCTGCTGCCACACCAGTTCGTCATCGTCGGCCCGCAGCTCGACGCCGGTGTAGGTGATCT
TCACGTCCTTGTTGACGTGGAAAATGACCTTGTTTTGCAGCGCCTCGCGCGGGATTTTCTTGTTGCGCGT
GGTGAACAGGGCAGAGCGGGCCGTGTCGTTTGGCATCGCTCGCATCGTGTCCGGCCACGGCGCAATATCG
AACAAGGAAAGCTGCATTTCCTTGATCTGCTGCTTCGTGTGTTTCAGCAACGCGGCCTGCTTGGCCTCGC
TGACCTGTTTTGCCAGGTCCTCGCCGGCGGTTTTTCGCTTCTTGGTCGTCATAGTTCCTCGCGTGTCGAT
GGTCATCGACTTCGCCAAACCTGCCGCCTCCTGTTCAAGACGACGCGAACGCTCCACGGCGGCCGATGGC
GCGGGCAGGGCAGGGGGAGCCAGTTGCACGCTGTCGCGCTCGATCTTGGCCGTAGCTTGCTGGACCATCG
AGCCGACGGACTGGAAGGTTTCGCGGGGCGCACGCATGACGGTGCGGCTTGCGATGGTTTCGGCATCCTC
GGCGGAAAACCCCGCGTCGATCAGTTCTTGCCTGTATGCCTTCCGGTCAAACGTCCGATTCATTCACCCT
CCTTGCGGGATTGCCCCGACTCACGCCGGGGCAATGTGCCCTTATTCCTGATTTGACCCGCCTGGTGCCT
TGGTGTCCAGATAATCCACCTTATCGGCAATGAAGTCGGTCCCGTAGACCGTCTGGCCGTCCTTCTCGTA
CTTGGTATTCCGAATCTTGCCCTGCACGAATACCAGCGACCCCTTGCCCAAATACTTGCCGTGGGCCTCG
GCCTGAGAGCCAAAACACTTGATGCGGAAGAAGTCGGTGCGCTCCTGCTTGTCGCCGGCATCGTTGCGCC
ACATCTAGGATCTGCCAGGAACCGTAAAAAGGCCGCGTTGCTGGCGTTTTTCCATAGGCTCCGCCCCCCT
GACGAGCATCACAAAAATCGACGCTCAAGTCAGAGGTGGCGAAACCCGACAGGACTATAAAGATACCAGG
CGTTTCCCCCTGGAAGCTCCCTCGTGCGCTCTCCTGTTCCGACCCTGCCGCTTACCGGATACCTGTCCGC
CTTTCTCCCTTCGGGAAGCGTGGCGCTTTCTCATAGCTCACGCTGTAGGTATCTCAGTTCGGTGTAGGTC
GTTCGCTCCAAGCTGGGCTGTGTGCACGAACCCCCCGTTCAGCCCGACCGCTGCGCCTTATCCGGTAACT
ATCGTCTTGAGTCCAACCCGGTAAGACACGACTTATCGCCACTGGCAGCAGCCACTGGTAACAGGATTAG
CAGAGCGAGGTATGTAGGCGGTGCTACAGAGTTCTTGAAGTGGTGGCCTAACTACGGCTACACTAGAAGA
ACAGTATTTGGTATCTGCGCTCTGCTGAAGCCAGTTACCTTCGGAAAAAGAGTTGGTAGCTCTTGATCCG
GCAAACAAACCACCGCTGGTAGCGGTGGTTTTTTTGTTTGCAAGCAGCAGATTACGCGCAGAAAAAAAGG
ATCTCAAGAAGATCCTTTGATCTTTTCTACGGGGTCTGACGCTCAGTGGAACGAAAACTCACGTTAAGGG
ATTTTGGTCATGAGATTATCAAAAAGGATCTTCACCTAGATCCTTTTAAATTAAAAATGAAGTTTTAAAT
CAATCTAAAGTATATATGAGTAAACTTGGTCTGACAGTTACCAATGCTTAATCAGTGAGGCACCTATCTC
AGCGATCTGTCTATTTCGTTCATCCATAGTTGCCTGACTCCCCGTCGTGTAGATAACTACGATACGGGAG
GGCTTACCATCTGGCCCCAGTGCTGCAATGATACCGCGAGAACCACGCTCACCGGCTCCAGATTTATCAG
CAATAAACCAGCCAGCCGGAAGGGCCGAGCGCAGAAGTGGTCCTGCAACTTTATCCGCCTCCATCCAGTC
TATTAATTGTTGCCGGGAAGCTAGAGTAAGTAGTTCGCCAGTTAATAGTTTGCGCAACGTTGTTGCCATT
GCTACAGGCATCGTGGTGTCACGCTCGTCGTTTGGTATGGCTTCATTCAGCTCCGGTTCCCAACGATCAA
GGCGAGTTACATGATCCCCCATGTTGTGCAAAAAAGCGGTTAGCTCCTTCGGTCCTCCGATCGTTGTCAG
AAGTAAGTTGGCCGCAGTGTTATCACTCATGGTTATGGCAGCACTGCATAATTCTCTTACTGTCATGCCA
TCCGTAAGATGCTTTTCTGTGACTGGTGAGTACTCAACCAAGTCATTCTGAGAATAGTGTATGCGGCGAC
CGAGTTGCTCTTGCCCGGCGTCAATACGGGATAATACCGCGCCACATAGCAGAACTTTAAAAGTGCTCAT
CATTGGAAAACGTTCTTCGGGGCGAAAACTCTCAAGGATCTTACCGCTGTTGAGATCCAGTTCGATGTAA
CCCACTCGTGCACCCAACTGATCTTCAGCATCTTTTACTTTCACCAGCGTTTCTGGGTGAGCAAAAACAG
GAAGGCAAAATGCCGCAAAAAAGGGAATAAGGGCGACACGGAAATGTTGAATACTCATACTCTTCCTTTT
TCAATATTATTGAAGCATTTATCAAGGTTATTGTCTCATGAGCGGATACATATTTGAATGTATTTAGAAA
AATAAACAAATAGGGGTTCCGCGCACGAATTGGCCAGCGCTGCCATTTTTGGGGTGAGGCCGTTCGCGGC
CGAGGGGCGCAGCCCCTGGGGGGATGGGAGGCCCGCGTTAGCGGGCCGGGAGGGTTCGAGAAGGGGGGGC
ACCCCCCTTCGGCGTGCGCGGTCACGCGCACAGGGCGCAGCCCTGGTTAAAAACAAGGTTTATAAATATT
GGTTTAAAAGCAGGTTAAAAGACAGGTTAGCGGTGGCCGAAAAACGGGCGGAAACCCTTGCAAATGCTGG
ATTTTCTGCCTGTGGACAGCCCCTCAAATGTCAATAGGTGCGCCCCTCATCTGTCAGCACTCTGCCCCTC
AAGTGTCAAGGATCGCGCCCCTCATCTGTCAGTAGTCGCGCCCCTCAAGTGTCAATACCGCAGGGCACTT
ATCCCCAGGCTTGTCCACATCATCTGTGGGAAACTCGCGTAAAATCAGGCGTTTTCGCCGATTTGCGAGG
CTGGCCAGCTCCACGTCGCCGGCCGAAATCGAGCCTGCCCCTCATCTGTCAACGCCGCGCCGGGTGAGTC
GGCCCCTCAAGTGTCAACGTCCGCCCCTCATCTGTCAGTGAGGGCCAAGTTTTCCGCGAGGTATCCACAA
CGCCGGCGGCCGCGGTGTCTCGCACACGGCTTCGAC
